>Addgene plasmid #233655 | IK349 | addgene full sequence | sequence record 464615 | Addgene NGS Result
TGTCCTGCGGGTAAATAGCTGCGCCGATGGTTTCTACAAAGATCGTTATGTTTATCGGCACTTTGCATCG
GCCGCGCTCCCGATTCCGGAAGTGCTTGACATTGGGGAATTCAGCGAGAGCCTGACCTATTGCATCTCCC
GCCGTGCACAGGGTGTCACGTTGCAAGACCTGCCTGAAACCGAACTGCCCGCTGTTCTGCAGCCGGTCGC
GGAGGCCATGGATGCGATCGCTGCGGCCGATCTTAGCCAGACGAGCGGGTTCGGCCCATTCGGACCGCAA
GGAATCGGTCAATACACTACATGGCGTGATTTCATATGCGCGATTGCTGATCCCCATGTGTATCACTGGC
AAACTGTGATGGACGACACCGTCAGTGCGTCCGTCGCGCAGGCTCTCGATGAGCTGATGCTTTGGGCCGA
GGACTGCCCCGAAGTCCGGCACCTCGTGCACGCGGATTTCGGCTCCAACAATGTCCTGACGGACAATGGC
CGCATAACAGCGGTCATTGACTGGAGCGAGGCGATGTTCGGGGATTCCCAATACGAGGTCGCCAACATCT
TCTTCTGGAGGCCGTGGTTGGCTTGTATGGAGCAGCAGACGCGCTACTTCGAGCGGAGGCATCCGGAGCT
TGCAGGATCGCCGCGGCTCCGGGCGTATATGCTCCGCATTGGTCTTGACCAACTCTATCAGAGCTTGGTT
GACGGCAATTTCGATGATGCAGCTTGGGCGCAGGGTCGATGCGACGCAATCGTCCGATCCGGAGCCGGGA
CTGTCGGGCGTACACAAATCGCCCGCAGAAGCGCGGCCGTCTGGACCGATGGCTGTGTAGAAGTACTCGC
CGATAGTGGAAACCGACGCCCCAGCACTCGTCCGAGGGCAAAGGAATAGGTCGACAATCAACCTCTGGAT
TACAAAATTTGTGAAAGATTGACTGGTATTCTTAACTATGTTGCTCCTTTTACGCTATGTGGATACGCTG
CTTTAATGCCTTTGTATCATGCGTTAACTAAACTTGTTTATTGCAGCTTATAATGGTTACAAATAAAGCA
ATAGCATCACAAATTTCACAAATAAAGCATTTTTTTCACTGCATTCTAGTTGTGGTTTGTCCAAACTCAT
CAATGTATCTTATCATGTCTGGAATTGACTCAAATGATGTCAATTAGTCTATCAGAAGCTCATCTGGTCT
CCCTTCCGGGGGACAAGACATCCCTGTTTAATATTTAAACAGCAGTGTTCCCAAACTGGGTTCTTATATC
CCTTGCTCTGGTCAACCAGGTTGCAGGGTTTCCTGTCCTCACAGGAACGAAGTCCCTAAAGAAACAGTGG
CAGCCAGGTTTAGCCCCGGAATTGACTGGATTCCTTTTTTAGGGCCCATTGGTATGGCTTTTTCCCCGTA
TCCCCCCAGGTGTCTGCAGGCTCAAAGAGCAGCGAGAAGCGTTCAGAGGAAAGCGATCCCGTGCCACCTT
CCCCGTGCCCGGGCTGTCCCCGCACGCTGCCGGCTCGGGGATGCGGGGGGAGCGCCGGACCGGAGCGGAG
CCCCGGGCGGCTCGCTGCTGCCCCCTAGCGGGGGAGGGACGTAATTACATCCCTGGGGGCTTTGGGGGGG
GGCTGTCCCTGATATCTATAACAAGAAAATATATATATAATAAGTTATCACGTAAGTAGAACATGAAATA
ACAATATAATTATCGTATGAGTTAAATCTTAAAAGTCACGTAAAAGATAATCATGCGTCATTTTGACTCA
CGCGGTCGTTATAGTTCAAAATCAGTGACACTTACCGCATTGACAAGCACGCCTCACGGGAGCTCCAAGC
GGCGACTGAGATGTCCTAAATGCACAGCGACGGATTCGCGCTATTTAGAAAGAGAGAGCAATATTTCAAG
AATGCATGCGTCAATTTTACGCAGACTATCTTTCTAGGGTTAATCTAGCTGCATCAGGATCATATCGTCG
GGTCTTTTTTCCGGCTCAGTCATCGCCCAAGCTGGCGCTATCTGGGCATCGGGGAGGAAGAAGCCCGTGC
CTTTTCCCGCGAGGTTGAAGCGGCATGGAAAGAGTTTGCCGAGGATGACTGCTGCTGCATTGACGTTGAG
CGAAAACGCACGTTTACCATGATGATTCGGGAAGGTGTGGCCATGCACGCCTTTAACGGTGAACTGTTCG
TTCAGGCCACCTGGGATACCAGTTCGTCGCGGCTTTTCCGGACACAGTTCCGGATGGTCAGCCCGAAGCG
CATCAGCAACCCGAACAATACCGGCGACAGCCGGAACTGCCGTGCCGGTGTGCAGATTAATGACAGCGGT
GCGGCGCTGGGATATTACGTCAGCGAGGACGGGTATCCTGGCTGGATGCCGCAGAAATGGACATGGATAC
CCCGTGAGTTACCCGGCGGGCGCGCTTGGCGTAATCATGGTCATAGCTGTTTCCTGTGTGAAATTGTTAT
CCGCTCACAATTCCACACAACATACGAGCCGGAAGCATAAAGTGTAAAGCCTGGGGTGCCTAATGAGTGA
GCTAACTCACATTAATTGCGTTGCGCTCACTGCCCGCTTTCCAGTCGGGAAACCTGTCGTGCCAGCTGCA
TTAATGAATCGGCCAACGCGCGGGGAGAGGCGGTTTGCGTATTGGGCGCTCTTCCGCTTCCTCGCTCACT
GACTCGCTGCGCTCGGTCGTTCGGCTGCGGCGAGCGGTATCAGCTCACTCAAAGGCGGTAATACGGTTAT
CCACAGAATCAGGGGATAACGCAGGAAAGAACATGTGAGCAAAAGGCCAGCAAAAGGCCAGGAACCGTAA
AAAGGCCGCGTTGCTGGCGTTTTTCCATAGGCTCCGCCCCCCTGACGAGCATCACAAAAATCGACGCTCA
AGTCAGAGGTGGCGAAACCCGACAGGACTATAAAGATACCAGGCGTTTCCCCCTGGAAGCTCCCTCGTGC
GCTCTCCTGTTCCGACCCTGCCGCTTACCGGATACCTGTCCGCCTTTCTCCCTTCGGGAAGCGTGGCGCT
TTCTCATAGCTCACGCTGTAGGTATCTCAGTTCGGTGTAGGTCGTTCGCTCCAAGCTGGGCTGTGTGCAC
GAACCCCCCGTTCAGCCCGACCGCTGCGCCTTATCCGGTAACTATCGTCTTGAGTCCAACCCGGTAAGAC
ACGACTTATCGCCACTGGCAGCAGCCACTGGTAACAGGATTAGCAGAGCGAGGTATGTAGGCGGTGCTAC
AGAGTTCTTGAAGTGGTGGCCTAACTACGGCTACACTAGAAGAACAGTATTTGGTATCTGCGCTCTGCTG
AAGCCAGTTACCTTCGGAAAAAGAGTTGGTAGCTCTTGATCCGGCAAACAAACCACCGCTGGTAGCGGTG
GTTTTTTTGTTTGCAAGCAGCAGATTACGCGCAGAAAAAAAGGATCTCAAGAAGATCCTTTGATCTTTTC
TACGGGGTCTGACGCTCAGTGGAACGAAAACTCACGTTAAGGGATTTTGGTCATGAGATTATCAAAAAGG
ATCTTCACCTAGATCCTTTTAAATTAAAAATGAAGTTTTAAATCAATCTAAAGTATATATGAGTAAACTT
GGTCTGACAGTTACCAATGCTTAATCAGTGAGGCACCTATCTCAGCGATCTGTCTATTTCGTTCATCCAT
AGTTGCCTGACTCCCCGTCGTGTAGATAACTACGATACGGGAGGGCTTACCATCTGGCCCCAGTGCTGCA
ATGATACCGCGAGACCCACGCTCACCGGCTCCAGATTTATCAGCAATAAACCAGCCAGCCGGAAGGGCCG
AGCGCAGAAGTGGTCCTGCAACTTTATCCGCCTCCATCCAGTCTATTAATTGTTGCCGGGAAGCTAGAGT
AAGTAGTTCGCCAGTTAATAGTTTGCGCAACGTTGTTGCCATTGCTACAGGCATCGTGGTGTCACGCTCG
TCGTTTGGTATGGCTTCATTCAGCTCCGGTTCCCAACGATCAAGGCGAGTTACATGATCCCCCATGTTGT
GCAAAAAAGCGGTTAGCTCCTTCGGTCCTCCGATCGTTGTCAGAAGTAAGTTGGCCGCAGTGTTATCACT
CATGGTTATGGCAGCACTGCATAATTCTCTTACTGTCATGCCATCCGTAAGATGCTTTTCTGTGACTGGT
GAGTACTCAACCAAGTCATTCTGAGAATAGTGTATGCGGCGACCGAGTTGCTCTTGCCCGGCGTCAATAC
GGGATAATACCGCGCCACATAGCAGAACTTTAAAAGTGCTCATCATTGGAAAACGTTCTTCGGGGCGAAA
ACTCTCAAGGATCTTACCGCTGTTGAGATCCAGTTCGATGTAACCCACTCGTGCACCCAACTGATCTTCA
GCATCTTTTACTTTCACCAGCGTTTCTGGGTGAGCAAAAACAGGAAGGCAAAATGCCGCAAAAAAGGGAA
TAAGGGCGACACGGAAATGTTGAATACTCATACTCTTCCTTTTTCAATATTATTGAAGCATTTATCAGGG
TTATTGTCTCATGAGCGGATACATATTTGAATGTATTTAGAAAAATAAACAAATAGGGGTTCCGCGCACA
TTTCCCCGAAAAGTGCCACCTAAATTGTAAGCGTTAATATTTTGTTAAAATTCGCGTTAAATTTTTGTTA
AATCAGCTCATTTTTTAACCAATAGGCCGAAATCGGCAAAATCCCTTATAAATCAAAAGAATAGACCGAG
ATAGGGT
[37 nt withheld, positions 4698-4734]
AAAGAACGTGGACTCCAACGTCAAAGG
[49 nt withheld, positions 4762-4810]
T
[91 nt withheld, positions 4812-4902]
G
[124 nt withheld, positions 4904-5027]
CCCATTCGCCATTCAGGCTGCGCAACTGTTGGGAAGGGCGATCGGTGCGGGCCTCTTCGCTATTACGCCA
GCTGGCGAAAGGGGGATGTGCTGCAAGGCGATTAAGTTGGGTAACGCCAGGGTTTTCCCAGTCACGACGT
TGTAAAACGACGGCCAGTGAGCGCGCCTCGTTCATTCACGTTTTTGAACCCGTGGAGGACGGGCAGACTC
GCGGTGCAAATGTGTTTTACAGCGTGATGGAGCAGATGAAGATGCTCGACACGCTGCAGAACACGCAGCT
AGATTAACCCTAGAAAGATAATCATATTGTGACGTACGTTAAAGATAATCATGTGTAAAATTGACGCATG
TGTTTTATCGGTCTGTATATCGAGGTTTATTTATTAATTTGAATAGATATTAAGTTTTATTATATTTACA
CTTACATACTAATAATAAATTCAACAAACAATTTATTTATGTTTATTTATTTATTAAAAAAAACAAAAAC
TCAAAATTTCTTCTATAAAGTAACAAAACTTTTATGAGGGACAGCCCCCCCCCAAAGCCCCCAGGGATGT
AATTACGTCCCTCCCCCGCTAGGGGGCAGCAGCGAGCCGCCCGGGGCTCCGCTCCGGTCCGGCGCTCCCC
CCGCATCCCCGAGCCGGCAGCGTGCGGGGACAGCCCGGGCACGGGGAAGGTGGCACGGGATCGCTTTCCT
CTGAACGCTTCTCGCTGCTCTTTGAGCCTGCAGACACCTGGGGGGATACGGGGAAAAGGCCTCCACGGCC
ACTAGTGAGGCCCTTTCGTCTTCAAGAATTCCTCGAGTTTACTCCCTATCAGTGATAGAGAACGTATGAA
GAGTTTACTCCCTATCAGTGATAGAGAACGTATGCAGACTTTACTCCCTATCAGTGATAGAGAACGTATA
AGGAGTTTACTCCCTATCAGTGATAGAGAACGTATGACCAGTTTACTCCCTATCAGTGATAGAGAACGTA
TCTACAGTTTACTCCCTATCAGTGATAGAGAACGTATATCCAGTTTACTCCCTATCAGTGATAGAGAACG
TATAAGCTTTAGGCGTGTACGGTGGGCGCCTATAAAAGCAGAGCTCGTTTAGTGAACCGTCAGATCGCCT
GGAGCAATTCCACAACACTTTTGTCTTATACCAACTTTCCGTACCACTTCCTACCCTCGTAAAGTCGACA
CGCGTGCCGCCACCATGGAGAAGAAGATGAGCGGATCTCGTCCCACACAGTCCAGCGAGGGATCTCGTAG
ATCTCGTCACTCCGCTCGTATCATCGCTCAGACCACCGTGGACGCCAAACTGCACGCCGATTTCGAGGAG
AGCGGCTCCTCCTTTGATTACTCCACCAGCGTGAGGGTGACTGGTCCCGTGGTCGAGAACCAGCCTCCTA
GGAGCGACAAGGTCACCACAACCTACCTCCATCATATCCAGAAGGGCAAGCTGATCCAGCCCTTTGGATG
TTTACTGGCTTTAGACGAAAAGACCTTCAAGGTCATCGCCTACTCCGAGAACGCCTCCGAACTGCTCACA
ATGGCTTCCCACGCCGTGCCTAGCGTGGGAGAGCACCCCGTTCTGGGCATCGGCACCGATATCAGATCTT
TATTTACCGCTCCCAGCGCTTCCGCTTTACAGAAGGCTCTCGGCTTCGGCGACGTGTCTTTACTGAACCC
TATCCTCGTCCATTGTCGTACATCCGCCAAGCCCTTCTACGCCATTATCCATAGGGTGACCGGATCCATC
ATCATCGACTTCGAACCCGTTAAGCCCTATGAAGTGCCCATGACAGCCGCCGGAGCTTTACAGAGCTATA
AGCTGGCCGCCAAGGCCATCACCAGACTCCAGTCTTTACCCAGCGGAAGCATGGAGAGGCTGTGCGACAC
CATGGTGCAAGAAGTCTTCGAGCTGACTGGTTACGATCGTGTCATGGCCTACAAGTTCCACGAGGACGAC
CACGGCGAGGTGGTGAGCGAAGTGACCAAGCCCGGTTTAGAACCCTATTTAGGTTTACACTATCCCGCCA
CAGACATCCCCCAAGCTGCCAGATTTTTATTTATGAAGAACAAGGTGAGAATGATCGTGGACTGCAACGC
CAAGCACGCTAGGGTTTTACAAGATGAGAAGCTGAGCTTCGATTTAACCCTCTGCGGCAGCACTTTAAGA
GCTCCCCACTCTTGTCATCTGCAATACATGGCCAATATGGACAGCATCGCTTCTTTAGTGATGGCCGTGG
TGGTGAATGAGGAGGATGGAGAGGGCGATGCTCCCGATGCCACCACACAGCCTCAGAAGAGAAAGAGGCT
GTGGGGTTTAGTGGTCTGCCACAACACCACCCCCAGATTTGTCCCTTTTCCCTTACGTTATGCTTGTGAA
TTTTTAGCCCAAGTGTTTGCCATCCACGTCAACAAGGAGGTCGAGCTGGACAACCAGATGGTGGAGAAGA
ACATTTTACGTACCCAGACACTCCTCTGCGACATGCTCATGAGGGACGCTCCCCTCGGCATCGTGAGCCA
GTCCCCCAATATTATGGATTTAGTCAAGTGCGACGGCGCCGCCTTATTATACAAGGACAAGATCTGGAAG
CTGGGCACCACCCCTAGCGAGTTCCATTTACAAGAAATCGCTTCTTGGCTGTGTGAGTACCACATGGATT
CCACCGGTTTAAGCACCGATTCTTTACACGACGCTGGCTTTCCTAGGGCTTTATCTTTAGGCGACAGCGT
CTGCGGAATGGCTGCCGTTCGTATCAGCAGCAAAGATATGATTTTCTGGTTTCGTTCCCATACCGCCGGC
GAAGTGAGATGGGGCGGCGCCAAACACGACCCCGATGATAGGGACGATGCCAGAAGGATGCACCCCAGAT
CCTCCTTCAAGGCTTTTCTGGAGGTGGTGAAGACCAGAAGCTTACCTTGGAAGGACTACGAAATGGATGC
CATCCACTCTTTACAGCTCATCTTACGTAACGCCTTTAAGGACAGCGAGACCACCGACGTGAACACAAAG
GTGATCTATAGCAAGCTCAACGATCTCAAGATTGATGGAATCCAATCCGGAGGGTCTGGCTCCGGATCAA
GTGGTGGCAGCGGTACCAGCATCAGATACCCCGCCTGGAACGGCATCATCAGCCAGGAGGTGCTGGACTA
CCTGAGCAGCTACATCAACAGGCGGATCCCCAAGAAAAAGCGGAAGGTGTGAGAATTCCTGTGCCTTCTA
GTTGCCAGCCATCTGTTGTTTGCCCCTCCCCCGTGCCTTCCTTGACCCTGGAAGGTGCCACTCCCACTGT
CCTTTCCTAATAAAATGAGGAAATTGCATCGCATTGTCTGAGTAGGTGTCATTCTATTCTGGGGGGTGGG
GTGGGGCAGGACAGCAAGGGGGAGGATTGGGAAGACAATAGCAGGCATGCTGGGGATGCGGTGGGCTCTA
TGGCTTCTGAGGCGGAAAGAACCAGCTGGGGCTCTAGGGGGTATCCCCACGCGCCCTGTAGCGTGTACCG
CTGGGAGTTCGTAGACGGAAACAAACGCAGAATCCAAGCGCGGCCGCAATTTAACGCGAATTAATTCTGT
GGAATGTGTGTCAGTTAGGGTGTGGAAAGTCCCCAGGCTCCCCAGCAGGCAGAAGTATGCAAAGCATGCA
TCTCAATTAGTCAGCAACCAGGTGTGGAAAGTCCCCAGGCTCCCCAGCAGGCAGAAGTATGCAAAGCATG
CATCTCAATTAGTCAGCAACCATAGTCCCGCCCCTAACTCCGCCCATCCCGCCCCTAACTCCGCCCAGTT
CCGCCCATTCTCCGCCCCATGGCTGACTAATTTTTTTTATTTATGCAGAGGCCGAGGCCGCCTCTGCCTC
TGAGCTATTCCAGAAGTAGTGAGGAGGCTTTTTTGGAGGCCTAGGCTTTTGCAAAAAGCTCCCGGGAGCT
TGTATATCCATTTTCGGATCTGATCAGCACGTGATGAAAAAGCCTGAACTCACCGCGACGTCTGTCGAGA
AGTTTCTGATCGAAAAGTTCGACAGCGTCTCCGACCTGATGCAGCTCTCGGAGGGCGAAGAATCTCGTGC
TTTCAGCTTCGATGTAGGAGGGCGTGGATA
Features (pLannotate 1.2.2; 21 found; start..end, strand, type, name):
    896..1002    +  misc_feature   WPRE (fragment): woodchuck hepatitis virus posttranscriptional regulatory element
   1011..1132    +  polyA_signal   SV40 poly(A) signal: SV40 polyadenylation signal
   1150..1242    +  ncRNA          G-CSF SLDE: Accession: RF00183 - G-CSF factor stem-loop destabilising element (SLDE)
   1939..2406    +  CDS            B (fragment): PORTL_LAMBD - Experimental evidence at protein level: Swiss-Prot protein existence level 1. Forms the portal vertex of the capsid (PubMed:6228056, PubMed:6232391). This portal plays critical roles in head assembly, genome packaging, neck/tail attachment, and genome ejection (Probable). The portal protein multimerizes as a single ring-shaped homododecamer arranged around a central channel (PubMed:6232391). Binds to the terminase subunits to form the packaging machine (PubMed:7799432). From Escherichia phage lambda (Bacteriophage lambda).
   2444..2460    -  protein_bind   lac operator: The lac repressor binds to the lac operator to inhibit transcription in E. coli. This inhibition can be relieved by adding lactose or isopropyl-β-D-thiogalactopyranoside (IPTG). lac repressor encoded by lacI
   2468..2498    -  promoter       lac promoter: promoter for the E. coli lac operon
   2513..2534    -  protein_bind   CAP binding site: CAP binding activates transcription in the presence of cAMP. E. coli catabolite activator protein
   2547..2639    -  CDS            lacI (fragment): lac repressor; lacI; The lac repressor binds to the lac operator to inhibit transcription in E. coli. This inhibition can be relieved by adding lactose or isopropyl-β-D-thiogalactopyranoside (IPTG).
   2822..3410    -  rep_origin     ori: high-copy-number ColE1/pMB1/pBR322/pUC origin of replication
   3581..4441    -  CDS            AmpR: β-lactamase; bla; confers resistance to ampicillin, carbenicillin, and related antibiotics
   4442..4546    -  promoter       AmpR promoter: bla
   4599..5027    -  rep_origin     f1 ori (sequence partly withheld): f1 bacteriophage origin of replication; arrow indicates direction of (+) strand synthesis
   5032..5187    -  CDS            lacZα (fragment): LacZα fragment of β-galactosidase; lacZ fragment
   5189..5308    +  CDS            B (fragment): PORTL_LAMBD - Experimental evidence at protein level: Swiss-Prot protein existence level 1. Forms the portal vertex of the capsid (PubMed:6228056, PubMed:6232391). This portal plays critical roles in head assembly, genome packaging, neck/tail attachment, and genome ejection (Probable). The portal protein multimerizes as a single ring-shaped homododecamer arranged around a central channel (PubMed:6232391). Binds to the terminase subunits to form the packaging machine (PubMed:7799432). From Escherichia phage lambda (Bacteriophage lambda).
   5832..6210    +  promoter       TRE3G promoter: 3rd-generation Tet-responsive promoter that can be activated by binding of Tet-On® 3G
   6244..7725    +  CDS            PHYA5: PHYA5_AVESA - Also known as PHY5. Experimental evidence at protein level: Swiss-Prot protein existence level 1. Regulatory photoreceptor which exists in two forms that are reversibly interconvertible by light: the Pr form that absorbs maximally in the red region of the spectrum and the Pfr form that absorbs maximally in the far-red region. Photoconversion of Pr to Pfr induces an array of morphogenic responses, whereas reconversion of Pfr to Pr cancels the induction of those responses. Pfr controls the expression of a number of nuclear genes including those encoding the small subunit of ribulos
   8124..8205    +  CDS            FLPo (fragment): nuclear-targeted site-specific recombinase FLPo is a mouse codon-optimized fusion between the SV40 nuclear localization signal and a thermostable version of the Saccharomyces cerevisiae site-specific recombinase FLP. Recombination occurs at FRT sequences.
   8236..8460    +  polyA_signal   bGH poly(A) signal: bovine growth hormone polyadenylation signal
   8464..8485    +  promoter       SV40 promoter (fragment): SV40 enhancer and early promoter
   8603..8932    +  promoter       SV40 promoter: SV40 enhancer and early promoter
   8981..889     +  CDS            HygR (across the origin): aminoglycoside phosphotransferase from E. coli; aph(4)-Ia; confers resistance to hygromycin
