[The description below was written by a language model from this plasmid's Addgene catalogue record and pLannotate feature annotations shown in this document.]
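Description:
IK349 is a mammalian expression plasmid of about 9.1 kb that encodes one half of a split, red light-controlled Flp recombinase under doxycycline-inducible transcription. The backbone is not identified in the record. The annotated bacterial elements are a high-copy ColE1/pUC-type origin, an ampicillin resistance gene with its own promoter, an f1 origin, and remnants of lac promoter/operator, lacI and lacZα sequence typical of pUC-derived cloning vectors. Two short matches to the lambda phage portal gene flank this region and probably represent stuffer or spacer DNA, although the record does not explain them.

The payload, Flp-397C-PhyA, is driven by the TRE3G promoter, a third-generation Tet-responsive promoter that is active only when a Tet-On 3G-type transactivator and doxycycline are present. No transactivator is annotated on this plasmid, so it would presumably have to be supplied separately. Downstream of the promoter, the feature table shows a phytochrome A photosensory coding region, best matched to an oat PHYA entry, followed by a short C-terminal FLPo fragment and a bGH polyadenylation signal. The name suggests a split at about residue 397. The catalogue lists the insert species as human, which does not fit these plant and yeast-derived parts. Phytochromes switch between red- and far-red-absorbing states, so red light would be expected to drive association with a partner domain on a complementary N-terminal Flp construct, restoring recombination at FRT sites. That partner is not described here.

A separate SV40 promoter drives a hygromycin resistance gene, followed by a WPRE fragment and an SV40 poly(A) signal, allowing selection of stably transfected cells. The associated work uses such constructs to multiplex light-inducible recombinases for cell fate control, Boolean logic and cell patterning in mammalian cells.
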