Addgene plasmid #233655: IK349
Purpose: Dox-inducible red light-inducible Flp-C; Flp-397C-PhyA
Depositing lab: Wilson Wong. Depositing organization: Boston University Main Campus. Publication: Multiplexing light-inducible recombinases to control cell fate, Boolean logic, and cell patterning in mammalian cells. Tous C, Kinstlinger IS, Rice MEL, Deng J, Wong WW. Sci Adv. 2025 May 9;11(19):eadt1971. doi: 10.1126/sciadv.adt1971. Epub 2025 May 9. PubMed 40344052.
Backbone
  Vector backbone: Unknown
  Vector type: Mammalian Expression
Growth in bacteria
  Bacterial resistance: Ampicillin, 100 μg/mL
  Growth temperature: 37°C
  Growth strain: DH5alpha
  Copy number: High Copy
Gene/Insert
  Gene/Insert name: Flp-397C-PhyA
  Species: H. sapiens (human)
  Mutation: None
  Promoter: TRE3G
  Cloning method: Gibson Cloning
  Sequencing primers: 5′ LNCX
Terms and licenses: Academic/Nonprofit Terms; Industry Terms: Not Available to Industry
How to cite: IK349 was a gift from Wilson Wong (Addgene plasmid # 233655 ; http://n2t.net/addgene:233655 ; RRID:Addgene_233655)
